Addgene plasmid #35572: Tagged-Cap
Purpose: (Empty Backbone)
Depositing lab: Marian Waterman. Depositing organization: University of California, Irvine. Publication: Quantitative profiling of in vivo-assembled RNA-protein complexes using a novel integrated proteomic approach. Tsai BP, Wang X, Huang L, Waterman ML. Mol Cell Proteomics. 2011 Apr;10(4):M110.007385. Epub 2011 Feb 1. 10.1074/mcp.M110.007385 PubMed 21285413.
Backbone
  Vector backbone: pRSTF
  Backbone manufacturer: Jang et al. 2004
  Backbone size (bp): 4660
  Modifications to backbone: Renilla Luciferase open reading frame removed. 4 Ms2 stem loop sequences cloned downstream of Firefly Luciferase.
  Vector type: Mammalian Expression, Luciferase
  Promoter: SV40
  Tag / fusion protein: Ms2 Stem Loop (C terminal on backbone)
Growth in bacteria
  Bacterial resistance: Ampicillin, 100 μg/mL
  Growth temperature: 37°C
  Growth strain: DH5alpha
  Copy number: High Copy
Terms and licenses: Academic/Nonprofit Terms; Industry Terms: Not Available to Industry
How to cite: Tagged-Cap was a gift from Marian Waterman (Addgene plasmid # 35572 ; http://n2t.net/addgene:35572 ; RRID:Addgene_35572)
