[The description below was written by a language model from this plasmid's Addgene catalogue record and pLannotate feature annotations shown in this document.]
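Description:
Tagged-Cap is a mammalian expression and luciferase reporter plasmid derived from the bicistronic pRSTF backbone. According to the record, the Renilla luciferase open reading frame was removed and four MS2 stem-loop sequences were cloned downstream of firefly luciferase. It is catalogued as an empty backbone. The plasmid is propagated in E. coli through a high-copy ColE1/pUC-type origin and selected with ampicillin via a β-lactamase gene under its own promoter.

The single expression unit is driven by the SV40 enhancer/early promoter, followed by a chimeric β-globin/immunoglobulin intron that promotes splicing and efficient export of the transcript. A T7 promoter sits just upstream of the coding region and would allow in vitro transcription of the same RNA. The enhanced luc+ firefly luciferase coding sequence comes next. It is followed in the 3′ untranslated region by an array of MS2 stem loops, annotated as three complete hairpins plus one partial match, which is consistent with the four stated by the depositor. An SV40 polyadenylation signal lies downstream; the short large T antigen fragment annotated next to it is probably residual SV40 sequence in that region. Although the catalogue lists the MS2 element as a C-terminal tag, it is an RNA tag on the transcript rather than a peptide fusion.

MS2 hairpins bind the bacteriophage MS2 coat protein, so the tagged mRNA and its associated proteins can be captured from transfected cells, while luciferase reports on translation of the message. The associated publication concerns quantitative proteomic profiling of RNA–protein complexes assembled in vivo. The name suggests that the plasmid provides a tagged, cap-dependent mRNA for such experiments, though the record does not state this role explicitly.
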