Features (pLannotate 1.2.2; 13 found; start..end, strand, type, name):
     66..423     +  promoter       SV40 promoter: SV40 enhancer and early promoter
    493..625     +  intron         chimeric intron: chimera between introns from human β-globin and immunoglobulin heavy chain genes
    670..688     +  promoter       T7 promoter: promoter for bacteriophage T7 RNA polymerase
    702..2354    +  CDS            luciferase: firefly luciferase; luc+; enhanced luc+ version of the luciferase gene
   2370..2386    +  misc_RNA       MS2 stem loop (fragment): stem loop that binds the bacteriophage MS2 coat protein
   2406..2424    +  misc_RNA       MS2 stem loop: stem loop that binds the bacteriophage MS2 coat protein
   2442..2460    +  misc_RNA       MS2 stem loop: stem loop that binds the bacteriophage MS2 coat protein
   2478..2496    +  misc_RNA       MS2 stem loop: stem loop that binds the bacteriophage MS2 coat protein
   2565..2686    -  polyA_signal   SV40 poly(A) signal: SV40 polyadenylation signal
   2709..2777    -  CDS            large T antigen (fragment): large T antigen from SV40 (simian virus 40)
   2827..2931    +  promoter       AmpR promoter: bla
   2932..3792    +  CDS            AmpR: β-lactamase; bla; confers resistance to ampicillin, carbenicillin, and related antibiotics
   3963..4551    +  rep_origin     ori: high-copy-number ColE1/pMB1/pBR322/pUC origin of replication
>Addgene plasmid #35572 | Tagged-Cap | depositor full sequence | sequence record 43906 | Tagged-Cap sequence 4618 bps
AGATCGATCTGCGCAGCACCATGGCCTGAAATAACCTCTGAAAGAGGAACTTGGTTAGGTACCTTCTGAG
GCGGAAAGAACCAGCTGTGGAATGTGTGTCAGTTAGGGTGTGGAAAGTCCCCAGGCTCCCCAGCAGGCAG
AAGTATGCAAAGCATGCATCTCAATTAGTCAGCAACCAGGTGTGGAAAGTCCCCAGGCTCCCCAGCAGGC
AGAAGTATGCAAAGCATGCATCTCAATTAGTCAGCAACCATAGTCCCGCCCCTAACTCCGCCCATCCCGC
CCCTAACTCCGCCCAGTTCCGCCCATTCTCCGCCCCATGGCTGACTAATTTTTTTTATTTATGCAGAGGC
CGAGGCCGCCTCGGCCTCTGAGCTATTCCAGAAGTAGTGAGGAGGCTTTTTTGGAGGCCTAGGCTTTTGC
AAAAAGCTTGATTCTTCTGACACAACAGTCTCGAACTTAAGCTGCAGAAGTTGGTCGTGAGGCACTGGGC
AGGTAAGTATCAAGGTTACAAGACAGGTTTAAGGAGACCAATAGAAACTGGGCTTGTCGAGACAGAGAAG
ACTCTTGCGTTTCTGATAGGCACCTATTGGTCTTACTGACATCCACTTTGCCTTTCTCTCCACAGGTGTC
CACTCCCAGTTCAATTACAGCTCTTAAGGCTAGAGTACTTAATACGACTCACTATAGGCTAGAATTGATC
CATGGAAGACGCCAAAAACATAAAGAAAGGCCCGGCGCCATTCTATCCGCTGGAAGATGGAACCGCTGGA
GAGCAACTGCATAAGGCTATGAAGAGATACGCCCTGGTTCCTGGAACAATTGCTTTTACAGATGCACATA
TCGAGGTGGACATCACTTACGCTGAGTACTTCGAAATGTCCGTTCGGTTGGCAGAAGCTATGAAACGATA
TGGGCTGAATACAAATCACAGAATCGTCGTATGCAGTGAAAACTCTCTTCAATTCTTTATGCCGGTGTTG
GGCGCGTTATTTATCGGAGTTGCAGTTGCGCCCGCGAACGACATTTATAATGAACGTGAATTGCTCAACA
GTATGGGCATTTCGCAGCCTACCGTGGTGTTCGTTTCCAAAAAGGGGTTGCAAAAAATTTTGAACGTGCA
AAAAAAGCTCCCAATCATCCAAAAAATTATTATCATGGATTCTAAAACGGATTACCAGGGATTTCAGTCG
ATGTACACGTTCGTCACATCTCATCTACCTCCCGGTTTTAATGAATACGATTTTGTGCCAGAGTCCTTCG
ATAGGGACAAGACAATTGCACTGATCATGAACTCCTCTGGATCTACTGGTCTGCCTAAAGGTGTCGCTCT
GCCTCATAGAACTGCCTGCGTGAGATTCTCGCATGCCAGAGATCCTATTTTTGGCAATCAAATCATTCCG
GATACTGCGATTTTAAGTGTTGTTCCATTCCATCACGGTTTTGGAATGTTTACTACACTCGGATATTTGA
TATGTGGATTTCGAGTCGTCTTAATGTATAGATTTGAAGAAGAGCTGTTTCTGAGGAGCCTTCAGGATTA
CAAGATTCAAAGTGCGCTGCTGGTGCCAACCCTATTCTCCTTCTTCGCCAAAAGCACTCTGATTGACAAA
TACGATTTATCTAATTTACACGAAATTGCTTCTGGTGGCGCTCCCCTCTCTAAGGAAGTCGGGGAAGCGG
TTGCCAAGAGGTTCCATCTGCCAGGTATCAGGCAAGGATATGGGCTCACTGAGACTACATCAGCTATTCT
GATTACACCCGAGGGGGATGATAAACCGGGCGCGGTCGGTAAAGTTGTTCCATTTTTTGAAGCGAAGGTT
GTGGATCTGGATACCGGGAAAACGCTGGGCGTTAATCAAAGAGGCGAACTGTGTGTGAGAGGTCCTATGA
TTATGTCCGGTTATGTAAACAATCCGGAAGCGACCAACGCCTTGATTGACAAGGATGGATGGCTACATTC
TGGAGACATAGCTTACTGGGACGAAGACGAACACTTCTTCATCGTTGACCGCCTGAAGTCTCTGATTAAG
TACAAAGGCTATCAGGTGGCTCCCGCTGAATTGGAATCCATCTTGCTCCAACACCCCAACATCTTCGACG
CAGGTGTCGCAGGTCTTCCCGACGATGACGCCGGTGAACTTCCCGCCGCCGTTGTTGTTTTGGAGCACGG
AAAGACGATGACGGAAAAAGAGATCGTGGATTACGTCGCCAGTCAAGTAACAACCGCGAAAAAGTTGCGC
GGAGGAGTTGTGTTTGTGGACGAAGTACCGAAAGGTCTTACCGGAAAACTCGACGCAAGAAAAATCAGAG
AGATCCTCATAAAGGCCAAGAAGGGCGGAAAGATCGCCGTGTAATTCTAGATCATCGAAACATGAGGATC
ACCCATATCTGCAGTCGACATCGAAACATGAGGATCACCCATGTCTGCAGTCGACATCGAAACATGAGGA
TCACCCATGTCTGCAGTCGACATCGAAACATGAGGATCACCCATGTCTGCAGTCGACATCGAAATCGATA
AGCTTCAGATCAGATCCTAGAGCGGCCGCTTCGAGCAGACATGATAAGATACATTGATGAGTTTGGACAA
ACCACAACTAGAATGCAGTGAAAAAAATGCTTTATTTGTGAAATTTGTGATGCTATTGCTTTATTTGTAA
CCATTATAAGCTGCAATAAACAAGTTAACAACAACAATTGCATTCATTTTATGTTTCAGGTTCAGGGGGA
GGTGTGGGAGGTTTTTTAAAGCAAGTAAAACCTCTACAAATGTGGTAAAATCGATAAGTTTAAACAGATC
CAGGTGGCACTTTTCGGGGAAATGTGCGCGGAACCCCTATTTGTTTATTTTTCTAAATACATTCAAATAT
GTATCCGCTCATGAGACAATAACCCTGATAAATGCTTCAATAATATTGAAAAAGGAAGAGTATGAGTATT
CAACATTTCCGTGTCGCCCTTATTCCCTTTTTTGCGGCATTTTGCCTTCCTGTTTTTGCTCACCCAGAAA
CGCTGGTGAAAGTAAAAGATGCTGAAGATCAGTTGGGTGCACGAGTGGGTTACATCGAACTGGATCTCAA
CAGCGGTAAGATCCTTGAGAGTTTTCGCCCCGAAGAACGTTTTCCAATGATGAGCACTTTTAAAGTTCTG
CTATGTGGCGCGGTATTATCCCGTATTGACGCCGGGCAAGAGCAACTCGGTCGCCGCATACACTATTCTC
AGAATGACTTGGTTGAGTACTCACCAGTCACAGAAAAGCATCTTACGGATGGCATGACAGTAAGAGAATT
ATGCAGTGCTGCCATAACCATGAGTGATAACACTGCGGCCAACTTACTTCTGACAACGATCGGAGGACCG
AAGGAGCTAACCGCTTTTTTGCACAACATGGGGGATCATGTAACTCGCCTTGATCGTTGGGAACCGGAGC
TGAATGAAGCCATACCAAACGACGAGCGTGACACCACGATGCCTGTAGCAATGGCAACAACGTTGCGCAA
ACTATTAACTGGCGAACTACTTACTCTAGCTTCCCGGCAACAATTAATAGACTGGATGGAGGCGGATAAA
GTTGCAGGACCACTTCTGCGCTCGGCCCTTCCGGCTGGCTGGTTTATTGCTGATAAATCTGGAGCCGGTG
AGCGTGGGTCTCGCGGTATCATTGCAGCACTGGGGCCAGATGGTAAGCCCTCCCGTATCGTAGTTATCTA
CACGACGGGGAGTCAGGCAACTATGGATGAACGAAATAGACAGATCGCTGAGATAGGTGCCTCACTGATT
AAGCATTGGTAACTGTCAGACCAAGTTTACTCATATATACTTTAGATTGATTTAAAACTTCATTTTTAAT
TTAAAAGGATCTAGGTGAAGATCCTTTTTGATAATCTCATGACCAAAATCCCTTAACGTGAGTTTTCGTT
CCACTGAGCGTCAGACCCCGTAGAAAAGATCAAAGGATCTTCTTGAGATCCTTTTTTTCTGCGCGTAATC
TGCTGCTTGCAAACAAAAAAACCACCGCTACCAGCGGTGGTTTGTTTGCCGGATCAAGAGCTACCAACTC
TTTTTCCGAAGGTAACTGGCTTCAGCAGAGCGCAGATACCAAATACTGTCCTTCTAGTGTAGCCGTAGTT
AGGCCACCACTTCAAGAACTCTGTAGCACCGCCTACATACCTCGCTCTGCTAATCCTGTTACCAGTGGCT
GCTGCCAGTGGCGATAAGTCGTGTCTTACCGGGTTGGACTCAAGACGATAGTTACCGGATAAGGCGCAGC
GGTCGGGCTGAACGGGGGGTTCGTGCACACAGCCCAGCTTGGAGCGAACGACCTACACCGAACTGAGATA
CCTACAGCGTGAGCTATGAGAAAGCGCCACGCTTCCCGAAGGGAGAAAGGCGGACAGGTATCCGGTAAGC
GGCAGGGTCGGAACAGGAGAGCGCACGAGGGAGCTTCCAGGGGGAAACGCCTGGTATCTTTATAGTCCTG
TCGGGTTTCGCCACCTCTGACTTGAGCGTCGATTTTTGTGATGCTCGTCAGGGGGGCGGAGCCTATGGAA
AAACGCCAGCAACGCGGCCTTTTTACGGTTCCTGGCCTTTTGCTGGCCTTTTGCTCACATGGCTCGAC
