>Addgene plasmid #35572 | Tagged-Cap | addgene partial sequence | sequence record 45051 | EBV-rev 5'-GTGGTTTGTCCAAACTCATC-3'
GAGCGGCCGCTCTAGGATCTGATCTGAAGCTTATCGATTTCGATGTCGACTGCAGACATGGGTGATCCTC
ATGTTTCGATGTCGACTGCAGACATGGGTGATCCTCATGTTTCGATGTCGACTGCAGACATGGGTGATCC
TCATGTTTCGATGTCGACTGCAGATATGGGTGATCCTCATGTTTCGATGATCTAGAATTACACGGCGATC
TTTCCGCCCTTCTTGGCCTTTATGAGGATCTCTCTGATTTTTCTTGCGTCGAGTTTTCCGGTAAGACCTT
TCGGTACTTCGTCCACAAACACAACTCCTCCGCGCAACTTTTTCGCGGTTGTTACTTGACTGGCGACGTA
ATCCACGATCTCTTTTTCCGTCATCGTCTTTCCGTGCTCCAAAACAACAACGGCGGCGGGAAGTTCACCG
GCGTCATCGTCGGGAAGACCTGCGACACCTGCGTCGAAGATGTTGGGGTGTTGGAGCAAGATGGATTCCA
ATTCAGCGGGAGCCACCTGATAGCCTTTGTACTTAATCAGAGACTTCAGGCGGTCAACGATGAAGAAGTG
TTCGTCTTCGTCCCAGTAAGCTATGTCTCCAGAATGTAGCCATCCATCCTTGTCAATCAAGGCGTTGGTC
GCTTCCGGATTGTTTACATAACCGGACATAATCATAGGACCTCTCACACACAGTTCGCCTCTTTGATTAA
CGCCCAGCGTTTTCCCGGTATCCAGATCCACAACCTTCGCTTCAAAAAATGGAACAACTTTACCGACCGC
GCCCGGTTTATCATCCCCCTCGGGTGTAATCAGAATAGCTGATGTAGTCTCAGTGAGCCCATATCCTTGC
CTGATACCTGGCAGATGGAAC
